Addgene plasmid #148829: pCIneo-V5-SBP-MBP-HsNot9-V181E-shRNA2res_AG
Purpose: Mammalian Expression of HsNot9-V181E-shRNA2res
Depositing lab: Elisa Izaurralde. Depositing organization: Max Planck Institute for Developmental Biology. Publication: Drosophila Bag-of-marbles directly interacts with the CAF40 subunit of the CCR4-NOT complex to elicit repression of mRNA targets. Sgromo A, Raisch T, Backhaus C, Keskeny C, Alva V, Weichenrieder O, Izaurralde E. RNA. 2018 Mar;24(3):381-395. doi: 10.1261/rna.064584.117. Epub 2017 Dec 18. PubMed 29255063.
Backbone
  Vector backbone: pCI-neo
  Vector type: Mammalian Expression
Growth in bacteria
  Bacterial resistance: Ampicillin, 100 μg/mL
  Growth temperature: 37°C
  Growth strain: DH5alpha
  Copy number: High Copy
Gene/Insert
  Gene/Insert name: HsNot9-V181E-shRNA2res (alt names: CT129, RCD1+, CNOT9; RCD1)
  Species: H. sapiens (human)
  Entrez Gene: CNOT9 (a.k.a. CAF40, CT129, RCD-1, RCD1, RQCD1)
  Cloning method: Unknown
Terms and licenses: Academic/Nonprofit Terms; Industry Terms: Not Available to Industry
Depositor comments: sequence based on NCBI:NM_005444.1 Plasmids from this collection were made available to the research community and donated after the lab closed. Please note that the sequence provided by the depositing laboratory may be theoretical/predicted or based on Sanger sequencing results. There may be discrepancies between sequencing results obtained by Addgene and the depositor sequence. If an Addgene verified sequence is not available, please contact before placing your order to request that our lab fully sequence the plasmid.
How to cite: pCIneo-V5-SBP-MBP-HsNot9-V181E-shRNA2res_AG was a gift from Elisa Izaurralde (Addgene plasmid # 148829 ; http://n2t.net/addgene:148829 ; RRID:Addgene_148829)
