[The description below was written by a language model from this plasmid's Addgene catalogue record and pLannotate feature annotations shown in this document.]
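Description:
pCIneo-V5-SBP-MBP-HsNot9-V181E-shRNA2res_AG is a 7,654 nt mammalian expression plasmid built on the pCI-neo backbone. It is propagated in E. coli as a high-copy plasmid through a ColE1/pUC-type origin and selected with ampicillin via the β-lactamase gene. An f1 origin is also present. For selection in mammalian cells, the backbone carries a neomycin phosphotransferase cassette driven by the SV40 enhancer/early promoter and terminated by a synthetic poly(A) signal, which would allow G418 selection of stable transfectants.

The expression unit uses the human CMV immediate early enhancer and promoter followed by a chimeric β-globin/immunoglobulin intron, which generally improves transcript processing and expression, and ends with an SV40 polyadenylation signal. A T7 promoter lies just upstream of the coding region. The feature table places four coding elements in series on the same strand: a V5 epitope tag, a streptavidin-binding peptide (SBP), a signal-sequence-free E. coli maltose binding protein (MBP), and human CNOT9 (also called NOT9, CAF40, RQCD1 or RCD1), a subunit of the CCR4-NOT deadenylase complex. This arrangement is consistent with an N-terminally tagged fusion suited to immunodetection through V5 and to affinity pulldown on streptavidin.

According to its name, the CNOT9 insert carries a V181E substitution and is resistant to an shRNA ("shRNA2res"), presumably through changes at the target site, though the record does not describe these. Such a design typically permits expression of a mutant in cells depleted of the endogenous protein. The record does not spell out the effect of V181E, but the associated study concerns the binding of Drosophila Bag-of-marbles to CAF40. The depositor sequence may be theoretical or only partly verified.
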