Features (pLannotate 1.2.2; 22 found; start..end, strand, type, name):
    140..517     +  enhancer       CMV enhancer: human cytomegalovirus immediate early enhancer
    518..729     +  promoter       CMV promoter: human cytomegalovirus (CMV) immediate early promoter
    890..1022    +  intron         chimeric intron: chimera between introns from human β-globin and immunoglobulin heavy chain genes
   1067..1085    +  promoter       T7 promoter: promoter for bacteriophage T7 RNA polymerase
   1107..1148    +  CDS            V5 tag: epitope tag from simian virus 5
   1170..1283    +  CDS            SBP: streptavidin-binding peptide selected from a peptide library; binds streptavidin with nanomolar affinity (Keefe et al., 2001)
   1308..2399    +  CDS            MBP: maltose binding protein from E. coli; malE (mutated); This version of the gene does not encode a signal sequence, so MBP will remain in the cytosol.
   2412..3308    +  CDS            CNOT9: CNOT9_HUMAN - Also known as RCD1, RQCD1. Experimental evidence at protein level: Swiss-Prot protein existence level 1. Component of the CCR4-NOT complex which is one of the major cellular mRNA deadenylases and is linked to various cellular processes including bulk mRNA degradation, miRNA-mediated repression, translational repression during translational initiation and general transcription regulation. Additional complex functions may be a consequence of its influence on mRNA expression. Involved in down- regulation of MYB- and JUN-dependent transcription. May play a role in cell differentiatio
   3323..3340    -  promoter       T3 promoter (fragment): promoter for bacteriophage T3 RNA polymerase
   3358..3479    -  polyA_signal   SV40 poly(A) signal: SV40 polyadenylation signal
   3502..3570    -  CDS            large T antigen (fragment): large T antigen from SV40 (simian virus 40)
   3594..3661    +  CDS            lacZα (fragment): LacZα fragment of β-galactosidase; lacZ fragment
   3665..4093    +  rep_origin     f1 ori (sequence partly withheld): f1 bacteriophage origin of replication; arrow indicates direction of (+) strand synthesis
   4121..4172    -  misc_feature   bom (fragment): basis of mobility region from pBR322
   4237..4594    +  promoter       SV40 promoter: SV40 enhancer and early promoter
   4645..5436    +  CDS            neo: KKA2_KLEPN - Also known as kan, nptII. Experimental evidence at protein level: Swiss-Prot protein existence level 1. Resistance to kanamycin, neomycin, paromomycin, ribostamycin, butirosin and gentamicin B. From Klebsiella pneumoniae.
   5503..5551    +  polyA_signal   poly(A) signal: synthetic polyadenylation signal
   5571..5625    -  misc_feature   bom (fragment): basis of mobility region from pBR322
   5727..5762    -  CDS            rop (fragment): Rop protein, which maintains plasmids at low copy number; rop
   5857..5961    +  promoter       AmpR promoter: bla
   5962..6822    +  CDS            AmpR: β-lactamase; bla; confers resistance to ampicillin, carbenicillin, and related antibiotics
   6993..7581    +  rep_origin     ori: high-copy-number ColE1/pMB1/pBR322/pUC origin of replication
>Addgene plasmid #148829 | pCIneo-V5-SBP-MBP-HsNot9-V181E-shRNA2res_AG | depositor full sequence | sequence record 291277 | Full Sequence
TCAATATTGGCCATTAGCCATATTATTCATTGGTTATATAGCATAAATCAATATTGGCTATTGGCCATTG
CATACGTTGTATCTATATCATAATATGTACATTTATATTGGCTCATGTCCAATATGACCGCCATGTTGGC
ATTGATTATTGACTAGTTATTAATAGTAATCAATTACGGGGTCATTAGTTCATAGCCCATATATGGAGTT
CCGCGTTACATAACTTACGGTAAATGGCCCGCCTGGCTGACCGCCCAACGACCCCCGCCCATTGACGTCA
ATAATGACGTATGTTCCCATAGTAACGCCAATAGGGACTTTCCATTGACGTCAATGGGTGGAGTATTTAC
GGTAAACTGCCCACTTGGCAGTACATCAAGTGTATCATATGCCAAGTCCGCCCCCTATTGACGTCAATGA
CGGTAAATGGCCCGCCTGGCATTATGCCCAGTACATGACCTTACGGGACTTTCCTACTTGGCAGTACATC
TACGTATTAGTCATCGCTATTACCATGGTGATGCGGTTTTGGCAGTACACCAATGGGCGTGGATAGCGGT
TTGACTCACGGGGATTTCCAAGTCTCCACCCCATTGACGTCAATGGGAGTTTGTTTTGGCACCAAAATCA
ACGGGACTTTCCAAAATGTCGTAACAACTGCGATCGCCCGCCCCGTTGACGCAAATGGGCGGTAGGCGTG
TACGGTGGGAGGTCTATATAAGCAGAGCTCGTTTAGTGAACCGTCAGATCACTAGAAGCTTTATTGCGGT
AGTTTATCACAGTTAAATTGCTAACGCAGTCAGTGCTTCTGACACAACAGTCTCGAACTTAAGCTGCAGT
GACTCTCTTAAGGTAGCCTTGCAGAAGTTGGTCGTGAGGCACTGGGCAGGTAAGTATCAAGGTTACAAGA
CAGGTTTAAGGAGACCAATAGAAACTGGGCTTGTCGAGACAGAGAAGACTCTTGCGTTTCTGATAGGCAC
CTATTGGTCTTACTGACATCCACTTTGCCTTTCTCTCCACAGGTGTCCACTCCCAGTTCAATTACAGCTC
TTAAGGCTAGAGTACTTAATACGACTCACTATAGGCTAGCAATTGCGGCCACCATGGGTAAGCCTATCCC
TAACCCTCTCCTCGGTCTCGATTCTACGCCCGGAAGCGGTAGCGGTACCATGGACGAGAAGACCACCGGC
TGGGGGGGCGGCCACGTGGTGGAGGGCCTGGCCGGCGAGCTGGAGCAGCTGCGGGCCAGGCTGGAGCACC
ACCCTCAGGGCCAGCGGGAGCCCTCCGGCGGCTGCAAGCCCCTCGACATGAAAATCGAAGAAGGTAAACT
GGTAATCTGGATTAACGGCGATAAAGGCTATAACGGTCTCGCTGAAGTCGGTAAGAAATTCGAGAAAGAT
ACCGGAATTAAAGTCACCGTTGAGCATCCGGATAAACTGGAAGAGAAATTCCCGCAGGTTGCGGCAACTG
GCGATGGCCCTGACATTATCTTCTGGGCACACGACCGCTTTGGTGGCTACGCTCAATCTGGCCTGTTGGC
TGAAATCACCCCGGACAAAGCGTTCCAGGACAAGCTGTATCCGTTTACCTGGGATGCCGTACGTTACAAC
GGCAAGCTGATTGCTTACCCGATCGCTGTTGAAGCGTTATCGCTGATTTATAACAAAGATCTGCTGCCGA
ACCCGCCAAAAACCTGGGAAGAGATCCCGGCGCTGGATAAAGAACTGAAAGCGAAAGGTAAGAGCGCGCT
GATGTTCAACCTGCAAGAACCGTACTTCACCTGGCCGCTGATTGCTGCTGACGGGGGTTATGCGTTCAAG
TATGAAAACGGCAAGTACGACATTAAAGACGTGGGCGTGGATAACGCTGGCGCGAAAGCGGGTCTGACCT
TCCTGGTTGACCTGATTAAAAGCAAACACATGAATGCAGACACCGATTACTCCATCGCAGAAGCTGCCTT
TAATAAAGGCGAAACAGCGATGACCATCAACGGCCCGTGGGCATGGTCCAACATCGACACCAGCAAAGTG
AATTATGGTGTAACGGTACTGCCGACCTTCAAGGGTCAACCATCCAAACCGTTCGTTGGCGTGCTGAGCG
CAGGTATTAACGCCGCCAGTCCGAACAAAGAGCTGGCGAAAGAGTTCCTCGAAAACTATCTGCTGACTGA
TGAAGGTCTGGAAGCGGTTAATAAAGACAAACCGCTGGGTGCCGTAGCGCTGAAGTCTTACGAGGAAGAG
TTGGCGAAAGATCCACGTATTGCCGCCACCATGGAAAACGCCCAGAAAGGTGAAATCATGCCGAACATCC
CGCAGATGTCCGCTTTCTGGTATGCCGTGCGTACTGCGGTGATCAACGCCGCCAGCGGTCGTCAGACTGT
CGATGAAGCCCTGAAAGACCCTCCACTCGAGATGCACAGCCTGGCGACGGCTGCGCCTGTGCCTACTACA
CTGGCACAAGTGGATAGAGAAAAAATTTACCAATGGATTAACGAGCTGTCCAGTCCTGAGACTAGGGAAA
ATGCTTTGCTGGAGCTAAGTAAGAAGCGAGAATCTGTTCCTGACCTTGCACCCATGCTGTGGCATTCATT
TGGTACTATTGCAGCACTTTTACAGGAAATTGTAAATATTTATCCATCTATCAACCCACCCACCTTGACA
GCACACCAGTCTAACAGAGTTTGCAATGCTCTGGCATTACTGCAATGTGTAGCATCACATCCAGAAACCA
GGTCAGCGTTTCTCGCAGCACACATCCCACTTTTTTTGTACCCCTTTTTGCACACTGTCAGCAAAACACG
TCCCTTTGAGTATCTCCGGCTCACCAGCCTTGGAGTTATTGGGGCCCTGGTGAAAACAGATGAACAAGAA
GTAATCAACTTTTTATTAACAACAGAAATTATCCCTTTATGTTTGCGAATTATGGAATCTGGAAGTGAAC
TTTCTAAAACAGAAGCCACATTCATCCTCCAGAAGATCTTGTTAGATGACACTGGTTTGGCTTATATATG
TCAGACGTATGAGCGTTTCTCCCATGTTGCCATGATCTTGGGTAAGATGGTCCTGCAGCTATCCAAAGAG
CCTTCTGCCCGTCTGCTGAAGCATGTAGTGAGATGTTACCTTCGACTTTCAGATAACCCCAGGGCACGTG
AAGCACTCAGACAGTGCCTCCCTGACCAGCTGAAAGACACAACCTTCGCCCAGGTGCTAAAAGATGACAC
CACCACGAAACGCTGGCTTGCACAACTGGTGAAGAACCTGCAAGAGGGCCAGGTCACCGATCCCCGGGGT
ATCCCCCTGCCCCCTCAGTGAGCGGCCGCTTCCCTTTAGTGAGGGTTAATGCTTCGAGCAGACATGATAA
GATACATTGATGAGTTTGGACAAACCACAACTAGAATGCAGTGAAAAAAATGCTTTATTTGTGAAATTTG
TGATGCTATTGCTTTATTTGTAACCATTATAAGCTGCAATAAACAAGTTAACAACAACAATTGCATTCAT
TTTATGTTTCAGGTTCAGGGGGAGATGTGGGAGGTTTTTTAAAGCAAGTAAAACCTCTACAAATGTGGTA
AAATCCGATAAGGATCGATCCGGGCTGGCGTAATAGCGAAGAGGCCCGCACCGATCGCCCTTCCCAACAG
TTGCGCAGCCTGAATGGCGAATGG
[124 nt withheld, positions 3665-3788]
C
[91 nt withheld, positions 3790-3880]
A
[49 nt withheld, positions 3882-3930]
CCTTTGACGTTGGAGTCCACGTTCTTT
[37 nt withheld, positions 3958-3994]
ACCCTATCTCGGTCTATTCTTTTGATTTATAAGGGATTTTGCCGATTTCGGCCTATTGGTTAAAAAATGA
GCTGATTTAACAAAAATTTAACGCGAATTTTAACAAAATATTAACGCTTACAATTTCCTGATGCGGTATT
TTCTCCTTACGCATCTGTGCGGTATTTCACACCGCATACGCGGATCTGCGCAGCACCATGGCCTGAAATA
ACCTCTGAAAGAGGAACTTGGTTAGGTACCTTCTGAGGCGGAAAGAACCAGCTGTGGAATGTGTGTCAGT
TAGGGTGTGGAAAGTCCCCAGGCTCCCCAGCAGGCAGAAGTATGCAAAGCATGCATCTCAATTAGTCAGC
AACCAGGTGTGGAAAGTCCCCAGGCTCCCCAGCAGGCAGAAGTATGCAAAGCATGCATCTCAATTAGTCA
GCAACCATAGTCCCGCCCCTAACTCCGCCCATCCCGCCCCTAACTCCGCCCAGTTCCGCCCATTCTCCGC
CCCATGGCTGACTAATTTTTTTTATTTATGCAGAGGCCGAGGCCGCCTCGGCCTCTGAGCTATTCCAGAA
GTAGTGAGGAGGCTTTTTTGGAGGCCTAGGCTTTTGCAAAAAGCTTGATTCTTCTGACACAACAGTCTCG
AACTTAAGGCTAGAGCCACCATGATTGAACAAGATGGATTGCACGCAGGTTCTCCGGCCGCTTGGGTGGA
GAGGCTATTCGGCTATGACTGGGCACAACAGACAATCGGCTGCTCTGATGCCGCCGTGTTCCGGCTGTCA
GCGCAGGGGCGCCCGGTTCTTTTTGTCAAGACCGACCTGTCCGGTGCCCTGAATGAACTGCAGGACGAGG
CAGCGCGGCTATCGTGGCTGGCCACGACGGGCGTTCCTTGCGCAGCTGTGCTCGACGTTGTCACTGAAGC
GGGAAGGGACTGGCTGCTATTGGGCGAAGTGCCGGGGCAGGATCTCCTGTCATCTCACCTTGCTCCTGCC
GAGAAAGTATCCATCATGGCTGATGCAATGCGGCGGCTGCATACGCTTGATCCGGCTACCTGCCCATTCG
ACCACCAAGCGAAACATCGCATCGAGCGAGCACGTACTCGGATGGAAGCCGGTCTTGTCGATCAGGATGA
TCTGGACGAAGAGCATCAGGGGCTCGCGCCAGCCGAACTGTTCGCCAGGCTCAAGGCGCGCATGCCCGAC
GGCGAGGATCTCGTCGTGACCCATGGCGATGCCTGCTTGCCGAATATCATGGTGGAAAATGGCCGCTTTT
CTGGATTCATCGACTGTGGCCGGCTGGGTGTGGCGGACCGCTATCAGGACATAGCGTTGGCTACCCGTGA
TATTGCTGAAGAGCTTGGCGGCGAATGGGCTGACCGCTTCCTCGTGCTTTACGGTATCGCCGCTCCCGAT
TCGCAGCGCATCGCCTTCTATCGCCTTCTTGACGAGTTCTTCTGAGCGGGACTCTGGGGTTCGAAATGAC
CGACCAAGCGACGCCCAACCTGCCATCACGATGGCCGCAATAAAATATCTTTATTTTCATTACATCTGTG
TGTTGGTTTTTTGTGTGAATCGATAGCGATAAGGATCCGCGTATGGTGCACTCTCAGTACAATCTGCTCT
GATGCCGCATAGTTAAGCCAGCCCCGACACCCGCCAACACCCGCTGACGCGCCCTGACGGGCTTGTCTGC
TCCCGGCATCCGCTTACAGACAAGCTGTGACCGTCTCCGGGAGCTGCATGTGTCAGAGGTTTTCACCGTC
ATCACCGAAACGCGCGAGACGAAAGGGCCTCGTGATACGCCTATTTTTATAGGTTAATGTCATGATAATA
ATGGTTTCTTAGACGTCAGGTGGCACTTTTCGGGGAAATGTGCGCGGAACCCCTATTTGTTTATTTTTCT
AAATACATTCAAATATGTATCCGCTCATGAGACAATAACCCTGATAAATGCTTCAATAATATTGAAAAAG
GAAGAGTATGAGTATTCAACATTTCCGTGTCGCCCTTATTCCCTTTTTTGCGGCATTTTGCCTTCCTGTT
TTTGCTCACCCAGAAACGCTGGTGAAAGTAAAAGATGCTGAAGATCAGTTGGGTGCACGAGTGGGTTACA
TCGAACTGGATCTCAACAGCGGTAAGATCCTTGAGAGTTTTCGCCCCGAAGAACGTTTTCCAATGATGAG
CACTTTTAAAGTTCTGCTATGTGGCGCGGTATTATCCCGTATTGACGCCGGGCAAGAGCAACTCGGTCGC
CGCATACACTATTCTCAGAATGACTTGGTTGAGTACTCACCAGTCACAGAAAAGCATCTTACGGATGGCA
TGACAGTAAGAGAATTATGCAGTGCTGCCATAACCATGAGTGATAACACTGCGGCCAACTTACTTCTGAC
AACGATCGGAGGACCGAAGGAGCTAACCGCTTTTTTGCACAACATGGGGGATCATGTAACTCGCCTTGAT
CGTTGGGAACCGGAGCTGAATGAAGCCATACCAAACGACGAGCGTGACACCACGATGCCTGTAGCAATGG
CAACAACGTTGCGCAAACTATTAACTGGCGAACTACTTACTCTAGCTTCCCGGCAACAATTAATAGACTG
GATGGAGGCGGATAAAGTTGCAGGACCACTTCTGCGCTCGGCCCTTCCGGCTGGCTGGTTTATTGCTGAT
AAATCTGGAGCCGGTGAGCGTGGGTCTCGCGGTATCATTGCAGCACTGGGGCCAGATGGTAAGCCCTCCC
GTATCGTAGTTATCTACACGACGGGGAGTCAGGCAACTATGGATGAACGAAATAGACAGATCGCTGAGAT
AGGTGCCTCACTGATTAAGCATTGGTAACTGTCAGACCAAGTTTACTCATATATACTTTAGATTGATTTA
AAACTTCATTTTTAATTTAAAAGGATCTAGGTGAAGATCCTTTTTGATAATCTCATGACCAAAATCCCTT
AACGTGAGTTTTCGTTCCACTGAGCGTCAGACCCCGTAGAAAAGATCAAAGGATCTTCTTGAGATCCTTT
TTTTCTGCGCGTAATCTGCTGCTTGCAAACAAAAAAACCACCGCTACCAGCGGTGGTTTGTTTGCCGGAT
CAAGAGCTACCAACTCTTTTTCCGAAGGTAACTGGCTTCAGCAGAGCGCAGATACCAAATACTGTTCTTC
TAGTGTAGCCGTAGTTAGGCCACCACTTCAAGAACTCTGTAGCACCGCCTACATACCTCGCTCTGCTAAT
CCTGTTACCAGTGGCTGCTGCCAGTGGCGATAAGTCGTGTCTTACCGGGTTGGACTCAAGACGATAGTTA
CCGGATAAGGCGCAGCGGTCGGGCTGAACGGGGGGTTCGTGCACACAGCCCAGCTTGGAGCGAACGACCT
ACACCGAACTGAGATACCTACAGCGTGAGCTATGAGAAAGCGCCACGCTTCCCGAAGGGAGAAAGGCGGA
CAGGTATCCGGTAAGCGGCAGGGTCGGAACAGGAGAGCGCACGAGGGAGCTTCCAGGGGGAAACGCCTGG
TATCTTTATAGTCCTGTCGGGTTTCGCCACCTCTGACTTGAGCGTCGATTTTTGTGATGCTCGTCAGGGG
GGCGGAGCCTATGGAAAAACGCCAGCAACGCGGCCTTTTTACGGTTCCTGGCCTTTTGCTGGCCTTTTGC
TCACATGGCTCGACAGATCT
